Addgene plasmid #224876: pRS416 CUP1pro-Htt103QdeltaP161-170-YFP
Purpose: Low copy plasmid for inducible yeast expression of the Htt exon 1 construct without the last 10 amino acids of the proline-rich region (161-170) tagged with YFP using copper.
Depositing lab: Paul Herman. Depositing organization: Ohio State University.
Backbone
  Vector backbone: pRS416
  Backbone size w/o insert (bp): 6069
  Vector type: Yeast Expression
  Selectable markers: URA3
Growth in bacteria
  Bacterial resistance: Ampicillin, 100 μg/mL
  Growth temperature: 37°C
  Growth strain: DH5alpha
  Copy number: Low Copy
Gene/Insert
  Gene/Insert name: HTT103QdeltaP161-170 (alt name: HTT103QdeltaP(Truncation1))
  Species: H. sapiens (human)
  Insert size (bp): 462
  Mutation: delta161-170
  Entrez Gene: HTT (a.k.a. HD, IT15, LOMARS)
  Promoter: CUP1
  Tag / fusion protein: YFP (C terminal on insert)
  Cloning method: Golden Gate
  Sequencing primers: 5′ M13 FWD; 3′ M13 REV
Terms and licenses: Academic/Nonprofit Terms; Industry Terms: Not Available to Industry
How to cite: pRS416 CUP1pro-Htt103QdeltaP161-170-YFP was a gift from Paul Herman (Addgene plasmid # 224876 ; http://n2t.net/addgene:224876 ; RRID:Addgene_224876)
