[The description below was written by a language model from this plasmid's Addgene catalogue record and pLannotate feature annotations shown in this document.]
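Description:
pRS416 CUP1pro-Htt103QdeltaP161-170-YFP is a low-copy yeast expression plasmid built on the pRS416 centromeric shuttle backbone. In Saccharomyces cerevisiae it is maintained through a CEN6/ARS element, which keeps it at roughly single-copy levels, and is selected by the URA3 auxotrophic marker, which can also be counterselected with 5-FOA. In E. coli it replicates from a ColE1/pUC-type origin and is selected with ampicillin via the β-lactamase gene. The backbone also retains pBluescript-derived remnants, including an f1 origin, lacZα and multiple cloning site fragments, the lac promoter/operator, and flanking T7 and T3 promoters. None of these contribute to expression in yeast.

The expression cassette, assembled by Golden Gate cloning, is driven by the S. cerevisiae CUP1 metallothionein promoter, so transcription is induced by adding copper to the medium. It encodes a human huntingtin (HTT) exon 1 fragment with an expanded 103-glutamine tract, from which the last ten residues of the proline-rich region (positions 161–170) have been deleted. This fragment is fused at its C terminus to EYFP and followed by the CYC1 terminator. The automated feature table does not annotate the HTT segment itself, but the unannotated gap between the CUP1 promoter and EYFP matches the recorded 462 bp insert.

The alternative name "Truncation1" suggests that the plasmid belongs to a series dissecting the proline-rich region. The fluorescent tag would let the localisation and aggregation of the polyglutamine protein be followed in living yeast after controlled induction, although the record states only that the plasmid is intended for inducible expression.
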