Features (pLannotate 1.2.2; 22 found; start..end, strand, type, name):
      5..48      -  misc_feature   MCS (fragment): pBluescript multiple cloning site
     61..79      -  promoter       T3 promoter: promoter for bacteriophage T3 RNA polymerase
    124..140     -  protein_bind   lac operator: The lac repressor binds to the lac operator to inhibit transcription in E. coli. This inhibition can be relieved by adding lactose or isopropyl-β-D-thiogalactopyranoside (IPTG). lac repressor encoded by lacI
    148..178     -  promoter       lac promoter: promoter for the E. coli lac operon
    193..214     -  protein_bind   CAP binding site: CAP binding activates transcription in the presence of cAMP. E. coli catabolite activator protein
    227..319     -  CDS            lacI (fragment): lac repressor; lacI; The lac repressor binds to the lac operator to inhibit transcription in E. coli. This inhibition can be relieved by adding lactose or isopropyl-β-D-thiogalactopyranoside (IPTG).
    502..1090    -  rep_origin     ori: high-copy-number ColE1/pMB1/pBR322/pUC origin of replication
   1261..2121    -  CDS            AmpR: β-lactamase; bla; confers resistance to ampicillin, carbenicillin, and related antibiotics
   2122..2226    -  promoter       AmpR promoter: bla
   2263..2766    +  misc_feature   CEN/ARS: S. cerevisiae CEN6 centromere fused to an autonomously replicating sequence
   2911..2960    +  misc_feature   bom (fragment): basis of mobility region from pBR322
   2968..3183    +  promoter       URA3 promoter: S. cerevisiae URA3
   3184..3987    +  CDS            URA3: orotidine-5'-phosphate decarboxylase, required for uracil biosynthesis; S. cerevisiae URA3; yeast auxotrophic marker, counterselectable with 5-fluoroorotic acid (5-FOA)
   4066..4117    +  misc_feature   bom (fragment): basis of mobility region from pBR322
   4145..4573    -  rep_origin     f1 ori (sequence partly withheld): f1 bacteriophage origin of replication; arrow indicates direction of (+) strand synthesis
   4577..4732    -  CDS            lacZα (fragment): LacZα fragment of β-galactosidase; lacZ fragment
   4740..4758    +  promoter       T7 promoter: promoter for bacteriophage T7 RNA polymerase
   4767..4829    -  misc_feature   MCS (fragment): pBluescript multiple cloning site
   4835..5069    +  promoter       CUP1 promoter: S. cerevisiae CUP1; inducible metallothionein promoter, regulated by Cu2+
   5532..6245    +  CDS            EYFP: enhanced YFP mammalian codon-optimized
   6252..6499    +  terminator     CYC1 terminator: S. cerevisiae CYC1; transcription terminator for CYC1
   6500..6519    -  misc_feature   MCS (fragment): pBluescript multiple cloning site
>Addgene plasmid #224876 | pRS416 CUP1pro-Htt103QdeltaP161-170-YFP | addgene full sequence | sequence record 448047 | Addgene NGS Result
TTTTGGGGATCCACTAGTTCTAGAGCGGCCGCCACCGCGGTGGAGCTCCAGCTTTTGTTCCCTTTAGTGA
GGGTTAATTGCGCGCTTGGCGTAATCATGGTCATAGCTGTTTCCTGTGTGAAATTGTTATCCGCTCACAA
TTCCACACAACATACGAGCCGGAAGCATAAAGTGTAAAGCCTGGGGTGCCTAATGAGTGAGCTAACTCAC
ATTAATTGCGTTGCGCTCACTGCCCGCTTTCCAGTCGGGAAACCTGTCGTGCCAGCTGCATTAATGAATC
GGCCAACGCGCGGGGAGAGGCGGTTTGCGTATTGGGCGCTCTTCCGCTTCCTCGCTCACTGACTCGCTGC
GCTCGGTCGTTCGGCTGCGGCGAGCGGTATCAGCTCACTCAAAGGCGGTAATACGGTTATCCACAGAATC
AGGGGATAACGCAGGAAAGAACATGTGAGCAAAAGGCCAGCAAAAGGCCAGGAACCGTAAAAAGGCCGCG
TTGCTGGCGTTTTTCCATAGGCTCCGCCCCCCTGACGAGCATCACAAAAATCGACGCTCAAGTCAGAGGT
GGCGAAACCCGACAGGACTATAAAGATACCAGGCGTTTCCCCCTGGAAGCTCCCTCGTGCGCTCTCCTGT
TCCGACCCTGCCGCTTACCGGATACCTGTCCGCCTTTCTCCCTTCGGGAAGCGTGGCGCTTTCTCATAGC
TCACGCTGTAGGTATCTCAGTTCGGTGTAGGTCGTTCGCTCCAAGCTGGGCTGTGTGCACGAACCCCCCG
TTCAGCCCGACCGCTGCGCCTTATCCGGTAACTATCGTCTTGAGTCCAACCCGGTAAGACACGACTTATC
GCCACTGGCAGCAGCCACTGGTAACAGGATTAGCAGAGCGAGGTATGTAGGCGGTGCTACAGAGTTCTTG
AAGTGGTGGCCTAACTACGGCTACACTAGAAGAACAGTATTTGGTATCTGCGCTCTGCTGAAGCCAGTTA
CCTTCGGAAAAAGAGTTGGTAGCTCTTGATCCGGCAAACAAACCACCGCTGGTAGCGGTGGTTTTTTTGT
TTGCAAGCAGCAGATTACGCGCAGAAAAAAAGGATCTCAAGAAGATCCTTTGATCTTTTCTACGGGGTCT
GACGCTCAGTGGAACGAAAACTCACGTTAAGGGATTTTGGTCATGAGATTATCAAAAAGGATCTTCACCT
AGATCCTTTTAAATTAAAAATGAAGTTTTAAATCAATCTAAAGTATATATGAGTAAACTTGGTCTGACAG
TTACCAATGCTTAATCAGTGAGGCACCTATCTCAGCGATCTGTCTATTTCGTTCATCCATAGTTGCCTGA
CTCCCCGTCGTGTAGATAACTACGATACGGGAGGGCTTACCATCTGGCCCCAGTGCTGCAATGATACCGC
GAGATCCACGCTCACCGGCTCCAGATTTATCAGCAATAAACCAGCCAGCCGGAAGGGCCGAGCGCAGAAG
TGGTCCTGCAACTTTATCCGCCTCCATCCAGTCTATTAATTGTTGCCGGGAAGCTAGAGTAAGTAGTTCG
CCAGTTAATAGTTTGCGCAACGTTGTTGCCATTGCTACAGGCATCGTGGTGTCACGCTCGTCGTTTGGTA
TGGCTTCATTCAGCTCCGGTTCCCAACGATCAAGGCGAGTTACATGATCCCCCATGTTGTGCAAAAAAGC
GGTTAGCTCCTTCGGTCCTCCGATCGTTGTCAGAAGTAAGTTGGCCGCAGTGTTATCACTCATGGTTATG
GCAGCACTGCATAATTCTCTTACTGTCATGCCATCCGTAAGATGCTTTTCTGTGACTGGTGAGTACTCAA
CCAAGTCATTCTGAGAATAGTGTATGCGGCGACCGAGTTGCTCTTGCCCGGCGTCAATACGGGATAATAC
CGCGCCACATAGCAGAACTTTAAAAGTGCTCATCATTGGAAAACGTTCTTCGGGGCGAAAACTCTCAAGG
ATCTTACCGCTGTTGAGATCCAGTTCGATGTAACCCACTCGTGCACCCAACTGATCTTCAGCATCTTTTA
CTTTCACCAGCGTTTCTGGGTGAGCAAAAACAGGAAGGCAAAATGCCGCAAAAAAGGGAATAAGGGCGAC
ACGGAAATGTTGAATACTCATACTCTTCCTTTTTCAATATTATTGAAGCATTTATCAGGGTTATTGTCTC
ATGAGCGGATACATATTTGAATGTATTTAGAAAAATAAACAAATAGGGGTTCCGCGCACATTTCCCCGAA
AAGTGCCACCTGGGTCCTTTTCATCACGTGCTATAAAAATAATTATAATTTAAATTTTTTAATATAAATA
TATAAATTAAAAATAGAAAGTAAAAAAAGAAATTAAAGAAAAAATAGTTTTTGTTTTCCGAAGATGTAAA
AGACTCTAGGGGGATCGCCAACAAATACTACCTTTTATCTTGCTCTTCCTGCTCTCAGGTATTAATGCCG
AATTGTTTCATCTTGTCTGTGTAGAAGACCACACACGAAAATCCTGTGATTTTACATTTTACTTATCGTT
AATCGAATGTATATCTATTTAATCTGCTTTTCTTGTCTAATAAATATATATGTAAAGTACGCTTTTTGTT
GAAATTTTTTAAACCTTTGTTTATTTTTTTTTCTTCATTCCGTAACTCTTCTACCTTCTTTATTTACTTT
CTAAAATCCAAATACAAAACATAAAAATAAATAAACACAGAGTAAATTCCCAAATTATTCCATCATTAAA
AGATACGAGGCGCGTGTAAGTTACAGGCAAGCGATCCGTCTAAGAAACCATTATTATCATGACATTAACC
TATAAAAATAGGCGTATCACGAGGCCCTTTGTCACAGCTTGTCTGTAAGCGGATGCCGGGAGCAGACAAG
CCCGTCAGGGCGCGTCAGCGGGTGTTGGCGGGTGTCGGGGCTGGCTTAACTATGCGGCATCAGAGCAGAT
TGTACTGAGAGTGCACCATACCACCTTTTCAATTCATCATTTTTTTTTTATTCTTTTTTTTGATTTCGGT
TTCCTTGAAATTTTTTTGATTCGGTAATCTCCGAACAGAAGGAAGAACGAAGGAAGGAGCACAGACTTAG
ATTGGTATATATACGCATATGTAGTGTTGAAGAAACATGAAATTGCCCAGTATTCTTAACCCAACTGCAC
AGAACAAAAACCTGCAGGAAACGAAGATAAATCATGTCGAAAGCTACATATAAGGAACGTGCTGCTACTC
ATCCTAGTCCTGTTGCTGCCAAGCTATTTAATATCATGCACGAAAAGCAAACAAACTTGTGTGCTTCATT
GGATGTTCGTACCACCAAGGAATTACTGGAGTTAGTTGAAGCATTAGGTCCCAAAATTTGTTTACTAAAA
ACACATGTGGATATCTTGACTGATTTTTCCATGGAGGGCACAGTTAAGCCGCTAAAGGCATTATCCGCCA
AGTACAATTTTTTACTCTTCGAAGACAGAAAATTTGCTGACATTGGTAATACAGTCAAATTGCAGTACTC
TGCGGGTGTATACAGAATAGCAGAATGGGCAGACATTACGAATGCACACGGTGTGGTGGGCCCAGGTATT
GTTAGCGGTTTGAAGCAGGCGGCAGAAGAAGTAACAAAGGAACCTAGAGGCCTTTTGATGTTAGCAGAAT
TGTCATGCAAGGGCTCCCTATCTACTGGAGAATATACTAAGGGTACTGTTGACATTGCGAAGAGCGACAA
AGATTTTGTTATCGGCTTTATTGCTCAAAGAGACATGGGTGGAAGAGATGAAGGTTACGATTGGTTGATT
ATGACACCCGGTGTGGGTTTAGATGACAAGGGAGATGCATTGGGTCAACAGTATAGAACCGTGGATGATG
TGGTGTCTACAGGATCTGACATTATTATTGTTGGAAGAGGACTATTTGCAAAGGGAAGGGATGCTAAGGT
AGAGGGTGAACGTTACAGAAAAGCAGGCTGGGAAGCATATTTGAGAAGATGCGGCCAGCAAAACTAAAAA
ACTGTATTATAAGTAAATGCATGTATACTAAACTCACAAATTAGAGCTTCAATTTAATTATATCAGTTAT
TACCCTATGCGGTGTGAAATACCGCACAGATGCGTAAGGAGAAAATACCGCATCAGGAAATTGTAAGCGT
TAATATTTTGTTAAAATTCGCGTTAAATTTTTGTTAAATCAGCTCATTTTTTAACCAATAGGCCGAAATC
GGCAAAATCCCTTATAAATCAAAAGAATAGACCGAGATAGGGT
[37 nt withheld, positions 4244-4280]
AAAGAACGTGGACTCCAACGTCAAAGG
[49 nt withheld, positions 4308-4356]
T
[91 nt withheld, positions 4358-4448]
G
[124 nt withheld, positions 4450-4573]
CCATTCGCCATTCAGGCTGCGCAACTGTTGGGAAGGGCGATCGGTGCGGGCCTCTTCGCTATTACGCCAG
CTGGCGAAAGGGGGATGTGCTGCAAGGCGATTAAGTTGGGTAACGCCAGGGTTTTCCCAGTCACGACGTT
GTAAAACGACGGCCAGTGAGCGCGCGTAATACGACTCACTATAGGGCGAATTGGGTACCGGGCCCCCCCT
CGAGGTCGACGGTATCGATAAGCTTGATATCGAATTCCTGCAGCCCCCAGTCTAGTTAGAAAAAGACATT
TTTGCTGTCAGTCACTGTCAAGAGATTCTTTTGCTGGCATTTCTTCTAGAAGCAAAAAGAGCGATGCGTC
TTTTCCGCTGAACCGTTCCAGCAAAAAAGACTACCAACGCAATATGGATTGTCAGAATCATATAAAAGAG
AAGCAAATAACTCCTTGTCTTGTATCAATTGCATTATAATATCTTCTTGTTAGTGCAATATCATATAGAA
GTCATCATGGCGACCCTGGAAAAGCTAATGAAGGCCTTCGAGTCCCTCAAAAGCTTCCAACAGCAGCAAC
AGCAACAACAGCAGCAACAGCAACAACAGCAGCAACAGCAACAACAGCAGCAACAGCAACAACAGCAGCA
ACAGCAACAACAGCAGCAACAGCAACAACAGCAGCAACAGCAACAACAGCAGCAACAGCAACAACAGCAG
CAACAGCAACAACAGCAGCAACAGCAACAACAGCAGCAACAGCAACAACAGCAGCAACAGCAACAACAGC
AGCAACAGCAACAACAGCAGCAACAGCAACAACAGCAGCAACAGCAACAACAGCAGCAACAGCAACAACC
GCCACCACCTCCCCCTCCACCCCCACCTCCTCAACTTCCTCAACCTCCTCCACAGGCACAGCCTCTGCTG
CCTCAGCCACAACCTCCTCCACCTCCACCTCCACCTCCTCCAGGCCCAAGCAAGGGCGAGGAGCTGTTCA
CCGGGGTGGTGCCCATCCTGGTCGAGCTGGACGGCGACGTAAACGGCCACAAGTTCAGCGTGTCCGGCGA
GGGCGAGGGCGATGCCACCTACGGCAAGCTGACCCTGAAGTTCATCTGCACCACCGGCAAGCTGCCCGTG
CCCTGGCCCACCCTCGTGACCACCTTCGGCTACGGCCTGCAGTGCTTCGCCCGCTACCCCGACCACATGA
AGCAGCACGACTTCTTCAAGTCCGCCATGCCCGAAGGCTACGTCCAGGAGCGCACCATCTTCTTCAAGGA
CGACGGCAACTACAAGACCCGCGCCGAGGTGAAGTTCGAGGGCGACACCCTGGTGAACCGCATCGAGCTG
AAGGGCATCGACTTCAAGGAGGACGGCAACATCCTGGGGCACAAGCTGGAGTACAACTACAACAGCCACA
ACGTCTATATCATGGCCGACAAGCAGAAGAACGGCATCAAGGTGAACTTCAAGATCCGCCACAACATCGA
GGACGGCAGCGTGCAGCTCGCCGACCACTACCAGCAGAACACCCCCATCGGCGACGGCCCCGTGCTGCTG
CCCGACAACCACTACCTGAGCTACCAGTCCGCCCTGAGCAAAGACCCCAACGAGAAGCGCGATCACATGG
TCCTGCTGGAGTTCGTGACCGCCGCCGGGATCACTCTCGGCATGGACGAGCTGTACAAGTAACTCGAGTC
ATGTAATTAGTTATGTCACGCTTACATTCACGCCCTCCCCCCACATCCGCTCTAACCGAAAAGGAAGGAG
TTAGACAACCTGAAGTCTAGGTCCCTATTTATTTTTTTATAGTTATGTTAGTATTAAGAACGTTATTTAT
ATTTCAAATTTTTCTTTTTTTTCTGTACAGACGCGTGTACGCATGTAACATTATACTGAAAACCTTGCTT
GAGAAGGTTTTGGGACGCTCGAAGGCTTTAATTTGCGATCCACTAGTTCTAGAGCG
